Addgene plasmid #68931: pAT890
Purpose: Int7 expressed constitutively from PAM4 and the rpiL* RBS, pNBU2 backbone, AmpR
Depositing lab: Timothy Lu & Christopher Voigt. Depositing organization: Massachusetts Institute of Technology. Publication: Programming a Human Commensal Bacterium, Bacteroides thetaiotaomicron, to Sense and Respond to Stimuli in the Murine Gut Microbiota. Mimee M, Tucker AC, Voigt CA, Lu TK. Cell Syst. 2015 Jul 29;1(1):62-71. doi: 10.1016/j.cels.2015.06.001. PubMed 26918244.
Backbone
  Vector backbone: pNBU2
  Total vector size (bp): 6683
  Vector type: Bacterial Expression
  Selectable markers: Erythromycin in Bacteroides
Growth in bacteria
  Bacterial resistance: Ampicillin, 100 μg/mL
  Growth temperature: 37°C
  Growth strain: Pir1
  Copy number: Low Copy
Gene/Insert
  Gene/Insert name: Int7
  Insert size (bp): 1389
Terms and licenses: Academic/Nonprofit Terms; Industry Terms: Not Available to Industry
How to cite: pAT890 was a gift from Timothy Lu & Christopher Voigt (Addgene plasmid # 68931 ; http://n2t.net/addgene:68931 ; RRID:Addgene_68931)
