[The description below was written by a language model from this plasmid's Addgene catalogue record and pLannotate feature annotations shown in this document.]
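Description:
pAT890 is a 6,683 bp bacterial expression plasmid built on the pNBU2 backbone, a conjugative, integrating vector type used to deliver genetic parts into Bacteroides species such as Bacteroides thetaiotaomicron. It replicates from the R6K γ origin, which needs the pi initiator protein supplied in trans. For this reason it is maintained at low copy in a pir-expressing E. coli host, and it cannot replicate autonomously in recipients that lack pi. An AmpR β-lactamase gene provides ampicillin selection in E. coli. An erythromycin resistance methylase, annotated by homology as an ermC-like rRNA methyltransferase, provides selection in Bacteroides. An incP oriT with an adjacent traJ fragment allows the plasmid to be mobilised by conjugation from a suitable E. coli donor.

The payload is Int7, a 1,389 bp insert that, according to the record, is expressed constitutively from the PAM4 promoter and the rpiL* ribosome binding site. The record does not define Int7 beyond its name. The name and the associated work on programming B. thetaiotaomicron suggest a recombinase (integrase) used for DNA-based memory or switching. The automated feature table does not annotate the Int7 coding sequence, the PAM4 promoter, the RBS or the NBU2 integration functions. It detects only a short homology to a phage phi105 protein in the region downstream of the cloning site fragment, which may lie within the insert. The small hit to a Drosophila hsp70 polyadenylation signal is most likely a spurious match. The plasmid appears intended to provide constitutive recombinase expression in Bacteroides as part of a synthetic-biology toolkit for gut commensals.
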