Features (pLannotate 1.2.2; 9 found; start..end, strand, type, name):
   1839..2567    -  CDS            ermC': ERM_BACIU - Experimental evidence at protein level: Swiss-Prot protein existence level 1. This protein produces a dimethylation of the adenine residue at position 2085 in 23S rRNA, resulting in reduced affinity between ribosomes and macrolide-lincosamide-streptogramin B antibiotics. From Bacillus subtilis.
   3038..3054    +  promoter       AmpR promoter (fragment): bla
   3055..3915    +  CDS            AmpR: β-lactamase; bla; confers resistance to ampicillin, carbenicillin, and related antibiotics
   3968..4013    -  CDS            traJ (fragment): oriT-recognizing protein; traJ
   4046..4155    -  oriT           oriT: incP origin of transfer
   4326..4714    +  rep_origin     R6K γ ori: γ replication origin from E. coli plasmid R6K; requires the R6K initiator protein pi for replication
   4726..4747    +  misc_feature   MCS (fragment): pBluescript multiple cloning site
   5069..5086    +  polyA_signal   hsp70 poly(A) (fragment): polyadenlyation signal from the Drosophila melanogaster hsp70Ab gene
   5093..5302    +  CDS            YIM3_BPPH1 (fragment): Protein inferred from homology: Swiss-Prot protein existence level 3. From Bacillus phage phi105 (Bacteriophage phi-105).
>Addgene plasmid #68931 | pAT890 | depositor full sequence | sequence record 121329 | pAT890 sequence 6683 bps
ATCCATCAAAATTCGTTTTCTCTATGTTGGATTCCTTGTTGCTCATATTGTGATGATAATTTCTACAAAT
ATAGTCATTGGTAACTATCTATGAAACTGTTTGATACTTTTATAGTTGATTAAACTTGTTCATGGCATTT
GCCTTAATATCATCCGCTATGTCAATGTAGGGTTTCATAGCTTTGTAGTCGCTGTGTCCCGTCCATTTCA
TGACCACCTGTGCCGGGATTCCGAGAGCCAGCGCATTGCAGATGAATGTCCTTCTTCCTGCATGGGTACT
GAGCAAAGCGTATTTGGGTGTGACTTCATCAATACGTTCATTTCCCTTGTAGTAGGTTTCCCGTACAGGC
TCGTTGATTTCTGCCAGTTCGCCCAGCTCTTTCAGGTAATCGTTCATCTTCTGGTTGCTGATGACGGGCA
GAGCCATGTAATTCTCGAAATGGATGTCCTTGTATTTGTCCAGTATGGCTTTGCTGTATTTGTTCAGTTC
AATCGTCAGGCTGTCGGCAGTCTTGACTGTGGTTATTTCGATGTGGTCGGACTTCACATCGCTTCTTTTC
AGATTGCGAACATCCGAATACCGCAAACTCGTAAAGCAGCAGAACAGGAAAACATCACGCACACGTTCCA
GGTATTGCTTATCCTTGGGTATCTGGTAGTCTTTCAGCTTGTTCAGTTCATCCCAAGTCAGGAAGATTAC
TTTTTTCGAGGTGGTTTTCAGTTTCGGTTTGAACGTATCGTATGCAATGTTCTGATGATGTCCTTTCTTG
AAGCTCCAGCGCAGGAACCATTTGAGGAATCCCATTTGCTTGCCGATGGTGCTGTTTCTCATATCCTTGG
TGTCACGCAGGAAGTTGACGTATTCGTTCAATCCAAACTCGTTGAAATAGTTGAACGTTGCATCCTCCTT
GAACTCTTTGAGGTGGTTCCTCACTGCTGCAAATTTTTCATAGGTGGATGCCGTCCAGTTATTCTGGTTA
CCGCACTCTTTTACAAACTCATCGAACACCTCCCAAAAGCTGACAGGGGCTTCTTCCGGCTGTTCTTCGC
TGGTGTCTTTCATTCTCATGTTGAAAGCTTCCTTCAACTGTTGGGTCGTTGGCATGACCTCCTGCACCTC
AAATTCCTTGAAAATATTCTGGATTTCGGCATAGTATTTCAGCAAGTCCGTATTGATTTCGGCTGCACTT
TGCTTTAGCTTGTTGGTACATCCGCTCTTTACCCGCTGCTTATCTGCATCCCATTTGGCTACGTCAATCC
GGTAGCCCGTTGTAAACTCGATGCGTTGGCTGGCAAAGATGACACGCATACGGATGGGTACGTTCTCTAC
GATTGGCACACCGTTCTTTTTCCGGCTCTCCAATGCAAAAATGATGTTGCGCTTGATATTCATAATTGGG
TGCGTTTGAAATTCTACACCCAAATATACACCCAATTATTGAGATAGCAAAAGACATTTAGAAACATTTA
CTTTTACTCTATATTGTAATTTACACTTGATTATCAGTCGTTTGCAGTCTTATGATATTCTGTGAAAGTA
TAAGTTCGAGAGCCTGTCTCTCCGCAAAAAACGCTGAAAATCAGCAGATTGCAAAACAAACACCCTGTTT
TACACCCAAGAATGTAAAGTCGGCTGTTTTTGTTTTATTTAAGATAATACAACCACTACATAATAAAAGA
GTAGCGATATTAAAAGAATCCGATGAGAAAAGACTAATATTTATCTATCCATTCAGTTTGATTTTTCAGG
ACTTTACATCGTCCTGAAAGTATTTGTTGGTACCGGTACCGAGGACGCGTAAACATTTACAGTTGCATGT
GGCCTATTGTTTTTAGCCGTTAAATATTTTATAACTATTAAATAGCGATACAAATTGTTCGAAACTAATA
TTGTTTATATCATATATTCTCGCATGTTTTAAAGCTTTATTAAATTGATTTTTTGTAAACAGTTTTTCGT
ACTCTTTGTTAACCCATTTCATTACAAAAGTTTCATATTTTTTTCTCTCTTTAAATGCCATTTTTGCTGG
CTTTCTTTTTAATACAATTAATGTGCTATCCACTTTAGGTTTTGGATGGAAATAATACCTAGGAATTTTT
GCTAATATAGAAATATCTACCTCTGCCATTAACAGCAATGCTAGTGATCTGTTTGTATCTAATAACATTT
TAGCAAAACCATATTCCACTATTAAATAACTTATTGTGGCTGAACTTTCAAAAACAATTTTTCGAATTAT
ATTTGTGCTTATGTTGTAAGGTATGCTGCCAAATATTTTATATGGATTGTGGCTAGGAAATGTAAATTTC
AGTATATCATCATTTACTATTTGATAGTTAGGATAATTTAAGAGCTTATTACGAGTTACCTCACATAATT
TAGAATCAATTTCTATCGCCGTTACAAAATTACATCTCTTTACCAATCCAGCAGTAAAATGACCTTTCCC
TGCACCTATTTCAAAGATGTTATCTTTTTCATCTAAACTTATGCAATTCATTATTTTTTCTATGTGATAT
TTTGAAGTAATAAAATTTTGACTATCTTTTATATTTACTTTGTTCATTATAACCTCTCCTTAATTTATTG
CATCTCTTTTCGAATATTTATGTTTTTTGAGAAAAGAACGTACTCATGGTTCATCCCGATATGCGTATCG
GTCTGTATATCAGCAACTTTCTATGTGTTTCAACTACAATAGTCATCTATTCTCATCTTTCTGAGTCCAC
CCCCTGCAAAGCCCCTCTTTACGACATAAAAATTCGGTCGGAAAAGGTATGCAAAAGATGTTTCTCTCTT
TAAGAGAAACTCTTCGGGATGCAAAAATATGAAAATAACTCCAATTCACCAAATTATATAGCGACTTTTT
TACAAAATGCTAAAATTTGTTGATTTCCGTCAAGCAATTGTTGAGCAAAAATGTCTTTTACGATAAAATG
ATACCTCAATATCAACTGTTTAGCAAAACGATATTTCTCTTAAAGAGAGAAACACCTTTTTGTTCACCAA
TCCCCGACTTTTAATCCCGCGGCCATGATTGAAAAAGGAAGAGTATGAGTATTCAACATTTCCGTGTCGC
CCTTATTCCCTTTTTTGCGGCATTTTGCCTTCCTGTTTTTGCTCACCCAGAAACGCTGGTGAAAGTAAAA
GATGCTGAAGATCAGTTGGGTGCACGAGTGGGTTACATCGAACTGGATCTCAACAGCGGTAAGATCCTTG
AGAGTTTTCGCCCCGAAGAACGTTTTCCAATGATGAGCACTTTTAAAGTTCTGCTATGTGGCGCGGTATT
ATCCCGTATTGACGCCGGGCAAGAGCAACTCGGTCGCCGCATACACTATTCTCAGAATGACTTGGTTGAG
TACTCACCAGTCACAGAAAAGCATCTTACGGATGGCATGACAGTAAGAGAATTATGCAGTGCTGCCATAA
CCATGAGTGATAACACTGCGGCCAACTTACTTCTGACAACGATCGGAGGACCGAAGGAGCTAACCGCTTT
TTTGCACAACATGGGGGATCATGTAACTCGCCTTGATCGTTGGGAACCGGAGCTGAATGAAGCCATACCA
AACGACGAGCGTGACACCACGATGCCTGTAGCAATGGCAACAACGTTGCGCAAACTATTAACTGGCGAAC
TACTTACTCTAGCTTCCCGGCAACAATTAATAGACTGGATGGAGGCGGATAAAGTTGCAGGACCACTTCT
GCGCTCGGCCCTTCCGGCTGGCTGGTTTATTGCTGATAAATCTGGAGCCGGTGAGCGTGGGTCTCGCGGT
ATCATTGCAGCACTGGGGCCAGATGGTAAGCCCTCCCGTATCGTAGTTATCTACACGACGGGGAGTCAGG
CAACTATGGATGAACGAAATAGACAGATCGCTGAGATAGGTGCCTCACTGATTAAGCATTGGTAACTGTC
AGACCAAGTTTACTCATAACGCGTCAATTCGAGGGGGATCAATTCCGTGATAGGTGGGCTGCCCTTCCTG
GTTGGCTTGGTTTCATCAGCCATCCGCTTGCCCTCATCTGTTACGCCGGCGGTAGCCGGCCAGCCTCGCA
GAGCAGGATTCCCGTTGAGCACCGCCAGGTGCGAATAAGGGACAGTGAAGAAGGAACACCCGCTCGCGGG
TGGGCCTACTTCACCTATCCTGCCCGGCTGACGCCGTTGGATACACCAAGGAAAGTCTACACGAACCCTT
TGGCAAAATCCTGTATATCGTGCGAAAAAGGATGGATATACCGAAAAAATCGCTATAATGACCCCGAAGC
AGGGTTATGCAGCGGAAAACGGAATTGATCCGGCCACGATGCGTCCGGCGTAGAGGATCTGAAGATCAGC
AGTTCAACCTGTTGATAGTACGTACTAAGCTCTCATGTTTCACGTACTAAGCTCTCATGTTTAACGTACT
AAGCTCTCATGTTTAACGAACTAAACCCTCATGGCTAACGTACTAAGCTCTCATGGCTAACGTACTAAGC
TCTCATGTTTCACGTACTAAGCTCTCATGTTTGAACAATAAAATTAATATAAATCAGCAACTTAAATAGC
CTCTAAGGTTTTAAGTTTTATAAGAAAAAAAAGAATATATAAGGCTTTTAAAGCTTTTAAGGTTTAACGG
TTGTGGACAACAAGCCAGGGATGTAACGCACTGAGAAGCCCTTAGAGCCTCTCAAAGCAATTTTGAGTGA
CACAGGAACACTTAACGGCTGACATGGGAATTCCCCTCCACCGCGGTGGCGGCCGCTGATCTGGAAGAAG
CAATGAAAGCTGCTGTTAAGTCTCCGAATCAGGTATTGTTCCTGACAGGTGTATTCCCATCCGGTAAACG
CGGATACTTTGCAGTTGATCTGACTCAGGAATAAATTATAAATTAAGGTAAGAAGATTGTAGGATAAGCT
AATGAAATAGAAAAAGGATGCCGTCACACAACTTGTCGGCATTCTTTTTTGTTTTATTAGTTGAAAATAT
AGTGAAAAAGTTGCCTAAATATGTATGTTAACAAATTATTTGTCGTAACTTTGCACTCCCTTTGCAACAG
CATAGCTCAGCACAGCGCATTTTAAAATAAAATAAATTATTTATTTAATTAAACGAATATGAAAGTGGCC
ATTTATGTTCGTGTTAGCACCGATGAACAGGCCAAAGAAGGTTTTAGCATTCCGGCACAGCGTGAACGTC
TGCGTGCATTTTGTGCAAGCCAGGGTTGGGAAATTGTGCAAGAATATATTGAAGAAGGTTGGAGCGCAAA
AGATCTGGATCGTCCGCAGATGCAGCGTCTGCTGAAAGATATCAAAAAAGGCAACATTGATATTGTGCTG
GTGTATCGTCTGGATCGCCTGACCCGTAGCGTTCTGGATCTGTATCTGCTGCTGCAGACCTTTGAAAAAT
ACAATGTGGCATTTCGTAGCGCCACCGAAGTTTATGATACCAGCACCGCAATGGGTCGTCTGTTTATTAC
CCTGGTTGCAGCACTGGCACAGTGGGAACGTGAAAATCTGGCAGAACGTGTTAAATTTGGTATCGAGCAG
ATGATCGATGAAGGTAAAAAACCGGGTGGTCATAGCCCGTATGGTTACAAATTTGATAAAGACTTCAATT
GCACCATTATTGAGGAAGAAGCAGACGTTGTTCGTATGATCTATCGCATGTATTGTGATGGTTATGGCTA
TCGTAGCATTGCAGATCGTCTGAATGAACTGATGGTTAAACCGCGTATTGCCAAAGAATGGAATCATAAT
AGCGTGCGTGATATCCTGACCAACGATATCTATATTGGCACCTATCGTTGGGGTGATAAAGTTGTTCCGA
ATAATCATCCGCCTATTATTAGCGAAACCCTGTTCAAAAAAGCCCAGAAAGAAAAAGAAAAACGTGGCGT
TGATCGTAAACGCGTTGGTAAATTTCTGTTTACCGGTCTGCTGCAGTGTGGTAATTGTGGTGGCCATAAA
ATGCAGGGCCATTTTGATAAACGTGAGCAGAAAACCTATTACCGTTGTACCAAATGTCACCGCATTACCA
ACGAAAAAAACATTCTGGAACCGCTGCTGGATGAAATTCAGCTGCTGATTACCAGCAAAGAATACTTTAT
GAGCAAATTCAGCGACCGCTATGATCAGCAAGAGGTTGTTGATGTTAGCGCACTGACAAAAGAACTGGAA
AAAATCAAACGCCAGAAAGAGAAATGGTACGATCTGTATATGGATGATCGTAACCCGATTCCGAAAGAAG
AACTGTTTGCCAAAATTAACGAACTGAACAAAAAAGAAGAAGAAATCTATAGCAAGCTGAGCGAAGTGGA
AGAAGATAAAGAACCGGTTGAAGAGAAATATAACCGCCTGAGCAAAATGATCGATTTTAAACAGCAGTTT
GAGCAGGCCAACGACTTTACCAAAAAAGAGCTGCTGTTCAGCATCTTCGAAAAGATTGTGATTTATCGCG
AGAAAGGCAAGCTGAAAAAAATCACCCTGGATTACACCCTGAAATAATGAACTGCACTTGCTTTGATAAT
TAATGATAAACAATCTAAAAGCACTCTAATCGTTATCGGAGTGCTTTTAGATTACTAATCAAATTGCTTC
TACTAATTGCCTATCTTCCAGTGATGGAACAGCATTTGTGCATTGGCTGCAACAATCAGCCTTACTTGTG
CCTGTTCTATTTCCGAACCGACCGCTTGTATGA
