>Addgene plasmid #68931 | pAT890 | addgene partial sequence | sequence record 126284 | pGP704-R 5'-aacaagccagggatgtaacg-3'
ATTTTGAGTGACACAGGAACACTTAACGGCTGACATGGGAATTCCCCTCCACCGCGGTGGCGGCCGCTGA
TCTGGAAGAAGCAATGAAAGCTGCTGTTAAGTCTCCGAATCAGGTATTGTTCCTGACAGGTGTATTCCCA
TCCGGTAAACGCGGATACTTTGCAGTTGATCTGACTCAGGAATAAATTATAAATTAAGGTAAGAAGATTG
TAGGATAAGCTAATGAAATAGAAAAAGGATGCCGTCACACAACTTGTCGGCATTCTTTTTTGTTTTATTA
GTTGAAAATATAGTGAAAAAGTTGCCTAAATATGTATGTTAACAAATTATTTGTCGTAACTTTGCACTCC
CTTTGCAACAGCATAGCTCAGCACAGCGCATTTTAAAATAAAATAAATTATTTATTTAATTAAACGAATA
TGAAAGTGGCCATTTATGTTCGTGTTAGCACCGATGAACAGGCCAAAGAAGGTTTTAGCATTCCGGCACA
GCGTGAACGTCTGCGTGCATTTTGTGCAAGCCAGGGTTGGGAAATTGTGCAAGAATATATTGAAGAAGGT
TGGAGCGCAAAAGATCTGGATCGTCCGCAGATGCAGCGTCTGCTGAAAGATATCAAAAAAGGCAACATTG
ATATTGTGCTGGTGTATCGTCTGGATCGCCTGACCCGTAGCGTTCTGGATCTGTATCTGCTGCTGCAGAC
CTTTGAAAAATACAATGTGGCATTTCGTAGCGCCACCGAAGTTTATGATACCAGCACCGCAATGGGTCGT
CTGTTTATTACCCTGGTTGCAGCACTGGCACAGTGGGAACGTGAA
