>Addgene plasmid #68931 | pAT890 | addgene partial sequence | sequence record 126285 | hhvEBNA1-R 5'-TGGAATAGCAAGGGCAGTTC-3'
TTGCCTTTCTCGCGATAAATCACAATCTTTTCGAAGATGCTGAACAGCAGCTCTTTTTTGGTAAAGTCGT
TGGCCTGCTCAAACTGCTGTTTAAAATCGATCATTTTGCTCAGGCGGTTATATTTCTCTTCAACCGGTTC
TTTATCTTCTTCCACTTCGCTCAGCTTGCTATAGATTTCTTCTTCTTTTTTGTTCAGTTCGTTAATTTTG
GCAAACAGTTCTTCTTTCGGAATCGGGTTACGATCATCCATATACAGATCGTACCATTTCTCTTTCTGGC
GTTTGATTTTTTCCAGTTCTTTTGTCAGTGCGCTAACATCAACAACCTCTTGCTGATCATAGCGGTCGCT
GAATTTGCTCATAAAGTATTCTTTGCTGGTAATCAGCAGCTGAATTTCATCCAGCAGCGGTTCCAGAATG
TTTTTTTCGTTGGTAATGCGGTGACATTTGGTACAACGGTAATAGGTTTTCTGCTCACGTTTATCAAAAT
GGCCCTGCATTTTATGGCCACCACAATTACCACACTGCAGCAGACCGGTAAACAGAAATTTACCAACGCG
TTTACGATCAACGCCACGTTTTTCTTTTTCTTTCTGGGCTTTTTTGAACAGGGTTTCGCTAATAATAGGC
GGATGATTATTCGGAACAACTTTATCACCCCAACGATAGGTGCCAATATAGATATCGTTGGTCAGGATAT
CACGCACGCTATTATGATTCCATTCTTTGGCAATACGCGGTTTAACCATCAGTTCATTCAGACGATCTGC
AATGCTACGATAGCCATAACCATCACAATACATGCGATAGATCATACGA
